Addgene plasmid #14451: p5072 pcDNA4c hBrd4 (1224-1362)
Depositing lab: Peter Howley. Depositing organization: Harvard Medical School. Publication: Interaction of the bovine papillomavirus E2 protein with Brd4 tethers the viral DNA to host mitotic chromosomes. You J, Croyle JL, Nishimura A, Ozato K, Howley PM. Cell. 2004 Apr 30. 117(3):349-60. 10.1016/S0092-8674(04)00402-7 PubMed 15109495.
Backbone
  Vector backbone: pcDNA4 / HisMax C
  Backbone manufacturer: Invitrogen
  Backbone size w/o insert (bp): 5300
  Vector type: Mammalian Expression
  Selectable markers: Zeocin
Growth in bacteria
  Bacterial resistance: Ampicillin, 100 μg/mL
  Growth temperature: 37°C
  Growth strain: DH5alpha
  Copy number: High Copy
Gene/Insert
  Gene/Insert name: Brd4 (1224-1362) (alt names: Brd4; hBrd4)
  Species: H. sapiens (human)
  Insert size (bp): 400
  Mutation: amino acids 1224-1362
  Entrez Gene: BRD4 (a.k.a. CAP, CDLS6, FSHRG4, HUNK1, HUNKI, MCAP)
  Cloning method: Restriction Enzyme; 5′ cloning site BamHI (not destroyed); 3′ cloning site NotI (not destroyed)
  Sequencing primers: 5′ T7
Terms and licenses: Academic/Nonprofit Terms; Industry Terms: Not Available to Industry
How to cite: p5072 pcDNA4c hBrd4 (1224-1362) was a gift from Peter Howley (Addgene plasmid # 14451 ; http://n2t.net/addgene:14451 ; RRID:Addgene_14451)
