[The description below was written by a language model from this plasmid's Addgene catalogue record.]
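Description:
p5072 pcDNA4c hBrd4 (1224-1362) is a mammalian expression plasmid built on the commercial pcDNA4/HisMax C backbone (about 5.3 kb without insert). It is maintained in E. coli as a high-copy plasmid under ampicillin selection, and it carries a Zeocin resistance marker that allows selection of transfected mammalian cells. No feature table accompanies the record, so the promoter, tags and polyadenylation signal are not explicitly listed. Vectors of the pcDNA4/HisMax series generally drive expression from the CMV immediate-early promoter, include a translational enhancer, and add an N-terminal polyhistidine and Xpress epitope leader. The "C" version denotes one of three reading-frame variants. The T7 sequencing primer listed for the 5′ end is consistent with a T7 promoter/priming site upstream of the cloning region.

The insert is a roughly 400 bp fragment of human BRD4 encoding only amino acids 1224–1362, the extreme C-terminal portion of the long isoform of this bromodomain protein. It was cloned between BamHI and NotI sites, both of which remain intact, so the fragment can be excised or transferred. The associated publication concerns the interaction of the bovine papillomavirus E2 protein with Brd4 and the tethering of viral DNA to host mitotic chromosomes. In that context, the construct is suited to expressing the isolated C-terminal Brd4 domain in mammalian cells, for example to map or compete with E2 binding. The record itself does not state the specific experimental use.
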