>Addgene plasmid #14451 | p5072 pcDNA4c hBrd4 (1224-1362) | addgene partial sequence | sequence record 20332 | 14451 with CMV-F
GAGCTCTCTGGCTAACTAGAGAACCCACTGCTTACTGGCTTATCGAAATTAATACGACTCACTATAGGGA
GACCCAAGCTGGCTAGCGTTTAAACTTAAGCTTAGCGCAGAGGCTTGGGGCAGCCGAGCGGCAGCCAGGC
CCCGGCCCGGGCCTCGGTTCCAGAAGGGAGAGGAGCCCGCCAAGGCGCGCAAGAGAGCGGGCTGCCTCGC
AGTCCGAGCCGGAGAGGGAGCGCGAGCCGCGCCGGCCCCGGACGGCCTCCGAAACCATGGGGGGTTCTCA
TCATCATCATCATCATGGTATGGCTAGCATGACTGGTGGACAGCAAATGGGTCGGGATCTGTACGACGAT
GACGATAAGGTACCAGGATCCTTCGAGCAGTTCCGCCGCGCCGCTCGGGAGAAAGAGGAGCGTGAGAAGG
CCCTGAAGGCTCAGGCCGAGCACGCTGAGAAGGAGAAGGAGCGGCTGCGGCAGGAGCGCATGAGGAGCCG
AGAGGACGAGGATGCGCTGGAGCAGGCCCGGCGGGCCCATGAGGAGGCACGTCGGCGCCAGGAGCAGCAG
CAGCAGCAGCGCCAGGAGCAACAGCAGCAGCAGCAACAGCAAGCAGCTGCGGTGGCTGCCGCCGCCACCC
CACAGGCCCAGAGCTCCCAGCCCCAGTCCATGCTGGACCAGCAGAGGGAGTTGGCCCGGAAGCGGGAGCA
GGAGCGAAGACGCCGGGAAGCCATGGCAGCTACCATTGACATGAATTTCCAGAGTGATCTATTGTCAATA
TTTGAAGAAAATCTTC
